Addgene plasmid #166841: pRS405 VAC8-RFP
Purpose: Expresses Vac8-RFP in yeasts
Depositing lab: Daniel Klionsky. Depositing organization: University of Michigan. Publication: Vac8 determines phagophore assembly site vacuolar localization during nitrogen starvation-induced autophagy. Gatica D, Wen X, Cheong H, Klionsky DJ. Autophagy. 2020 Jun 8. doi: 10.1080/15548627.2020.1776474. PubMed 32508216.
Backbone
  Vector backbone: pRS405
  Total vector size (bp): 8357
  Vector type: Yeast Expression
  Selectable markers: LEU2
Growth in bacteria
  Bacterial resistance: Ampicillin, 100 μg/mL
  Growth temperature: 37°C
  Growth strain: DH5alpha
  Copy number: Unknown
Gene/Insert
  Gene/Insert name: VAC8
  Species: S. cerevisiae (budding yeast)
  Insert size (bp): 2445
  Entrez Gene: VAC8 (a.k.a. YEL013W, YEB3)
  Promoter: VAC8 promoter
  Tag / fusion protein: RFP (C terminal on insert)
  Cloning method: Ligation Independent Cloning
  Sequencing primers: 5′ M13F; 3′ M13R
Terms and licenses: Academic/Nonprofit Terms; Industry Terms: Not Available to Industry
Depositor comments: Linearize with AflII
How to cite: pRS405 VAC8-RFP was a gift from Daniel Klionsky (Addgene plasmid # 166841 ; http://n2t.net/addgene:166841 ; RRID:Addgene_166841)
