[The description below was written by a language model from this plasmid's Addgene catalogue record and pLannotate feature annotations shown in this document.]
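Description:
pRS405 VAC8-RFP is a yeast integrating expression plasmid built on the pRS405 backbone. The feature table shows no yeast replication origin or centromere, so the plasmid cannot be maintained episomally in Saccharomyces cerevisiae and must insert into the genome. The depositor notes that it is linearized with AflII before use. This would typically direct homologous recombination to a chromosomal locus, presumably LEU2, although the record does not state where the site lies. Yeast transformants are selected by leucine prototrophy through the LEU2 gene and its own promoter. In E. coli the plasmid is propagated through a high-copy ColE1/pUC-type origin with ampicillin resistance (AmpR, β-lactamase). An f1 origin, lacZα remnants and flanking T7 and T3 promoters are standard leftovers of the pRS cloning region.

The payload is the S. cerevisiae VAC8 gene, listed as being driven by its native VAC8 promoter. Consistent with this, upstream genomic sequence precedes the coding region and includes a fragment of the neighbouring gene. The VAC8 open reading frame is joined at its C terminus to mRFP1, a monomeric red fluorescent protein derived from Discosoma, and is followed by a partial ADH1 terminator. Vac8 is annotated as functioning in vacuole inheritance and in cytoplasm-to-vacuole protein targeting. Using the endogenous promoter and a single integrated copy should give near-physiological levels of the fusion. The construct serves to express Vac8-RFP in yeast for fluorescence microscopy, and the associated study examines the role of Vac8 in positioning the phagophore assembly site at the vacuole during nitrogen starvation-induced autophagy. The sequenced record is 8,340 nt, slightly shorter than the 8,357 bp listed in the catalogue.
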