Features (pLannotate 1.2.2; 22 found; start..end, strand, type, name):
     37..89      +  misc_feature   bom (fragment): basis of mobility region from pBR322
    117..545     -  rep_origin     f1 ori (sequence partly withheld): f1 bacteriophage origin of replication; arrow indicates direction of (+) strand synthesis
    549..704     -  CDS            lacZα (fragment): LacZα fragment of β-galactosidase; lacZ fragment
    712..730     +  promoter       T7 promoter: promoter for bacteriophage T7 RNA polymerase
    744..878     -  CDS            YEB4_YEAST (fragment): Experimental evidence at protein level: Swiss-Prot protein existence level 1. From Saccharomyces cerevisiae (strain ATCC 204508 / S288c) (Baker's yeast).
   1095..2828    +  CDS            VAC8: VAC8_YEAST - Also known as YEB3. Experimental evidence at protein level: Swiss-Prot protein existence level 1. Functions in both vacuole inheritance and protein targeting from the cytoplasm to vacuole. From Saccharomyces cerevisiae (strain ATCC 204508 / S288c) (Baker's yeast).
   2856..3527    +  CDS            mRFP1: mRFP1 is a basic (constitutively fluorescent) red fluorescent protein published in 2002, derived from Discosoma sp.. It is reported to be a somewhat slowly-maturing monomer with low acid sensitivity.
   3557..3701    +  terminator     ADH1 terminator (fragment): S. cerevisiae ADH1; transcription terminator for the S. cerevisiae alcohol dehydrogenase 1 (ADH1) gene
   3703..3721    -  promoter       T3 promoter: promoter for bacteriophage T3 RNA polymerase
   3766..3782    -  protein_bind   lac operator: The lac repressor binds to the lac operator to inhibit transcription in E. coli. This inhibition can be relieved by adding lactose or isopropyl-β-D-thiogalactopyranoside (IPTG). lac repressor encoded by lacI
   3790..3820    -  promoter       lac promoter: promoter for the E. coli lac operon
   3835..3856    -  protein_bind   CAP binding site: CAP binding activates transcription in the presence of cAMP. E. coli catabolite activator protein
   3869..3961    -  CDS            lacI (fragment): lac repressor; lacI; The lac repressor binds to the lac operator to inhibit transcription in E. coli. This inhibition can be relieved by adding lactose or isopropyl-β-D-thiogalactopyranoside (IPTG).
   4144..4732    -  rep_origin     ori: high-copy-number ColE1/pMB1/pBR322/pUC origin of replication
   4903..5763    -  CDS            AmpR: β-lactamase; bla; confers resistance to ampicillin, carbenicillin, and related antibiotics
   5764..5868    -  promoter       AmpR promoter: bla
   5963..5998    +  CDS            rop (fragment): Rop protein, which maintains plasmids at low copy number; rop
   6100..6150    +  misc_feature   bom (fragment): basis of mobility region from pBR322
   6149..6265    +  CDS            NFS1 (fragment): NFS1_YEAST - Also known as SPL1 From Saccharomyces cerevisiae (strain ATCC 204508 / S288c) (Baker's yeast).
   6627..7721    -  CDS            LEU2: 3-isopropylmalate dehydrogenase, required for leucine biosynthesis; S. cerevisiae LEU2; yeast auxotrophic marker
   7722..8129    -  promoter       LEU2 promoter: S. cerevisiae LEU2
   8269..6       -  CDS            YO192_YEAST (fragment) (across the origin): Experimental evidence at protein level: Swiss-Prot protein existence level 1. From Saccharomyces cerevisiae (strain ATCC 204508 / S288c) (Baker's yeast).
>Addgene plasmid #166841 | pRS405 VAC8-RFP | addgene full sequence | sequence record 329329 | Addgene NGS Result
TATGTAGATATACTAGAAGTTCTCCTCGACCGGTCGATATGCGGTGTGAAATACCGCACAGATGCGTAAG
GAGAAAATACCGCATCAGGAAATTGTAAGCGTTAATATTTTGTTAAAATTCGCGTTAAATTTTTGTTAAA
TCAGCTCATTTTTTAACCAATAGGCCGAAATCGGCAAAATCCCTTATAAATCAAAAGAATAGACCGAGAT
AGGGT
[37 nt withheld, positions 216-252]
AAAGAACGTGGACTCCAACGTCAAAGG
[49 nt withheld, positions 280-328]
T
[91 nt withheld, positions 330-420]
G
[124 nt withheld, positions 422-545]
CCATTCGCCATTCAGGCTGCGCAACTGTTGGGAAGGGCGATCGGTGCGGGCCTCTTCGCTATTACGCCAG
CTGGCGAAAGGGGGATGTGCTGCAAGGCGATTAAGTTGGGTAACGCCAGGGTTTTCCCAGTCACGACGTT
GTAAAACGACGGCCAGTGAGCGCGCGTAATACGACTCACTATAGGGCGAATTGGGTACCGAGGACTCAAA
ACGAAAAGGAAAAAAATACGAGTGGAAAGAAAAAATGAACCCTTTCCAGTAATTGATAATAATACAATCA
TTCATTATTAGAAATATATTAGTTCTCAATTCAAGGCAGAATAGTGCTGTCATTGTGATCAAATTTTTGT
GTGAGTCTGCTTTGCTTTCTGTTTTTTTTTGTTGACTCGCTGTTCAATCTCCTACTTTTCCTTTTGTTGT
TAAAATAAGGTATTATATATTTATACAACCCTATAAAAAGCAATTAGCCAATTTCCAATCCTACGAAGAC
AGGAACTGAGCAAACTATAAGGGTGTTCTTTCTTCTGTACTATATATACATTTGCAACTATGGGTTCATG
TTGTAGTTGCTTGAAAGATTCTTCAGACGAGGCCAGTGTCTCACCAATTGCCGATAATGAAAGAGAAGCG
GTGACTTTATTACTAGGGTATTTGGAGGATAAAGACCAATTAGACTTTTACTCTGGTGGTCCACTAAAGG
CCCTAACTACTTTGGTGTATTCAGATAATCTAAATTTGCAAAGGAGCGCCGCTCTGGCATTCGCAGAAAT
TACTGAAAAATACGTCCGTCAGGTCTCTAGAGAGGTACTGGAACCCATCTTAATATTATTACAAAGCCAA
GATCCACAGATTCAAGTGGCCGCTTGTGCAGCCTTGGGTAATTTGGCCGTTAATAATGAAAATAAATTAT
TAATTGTGGAAATGGGAGGCTTAGAGCCATTAATAAACCAAATGATGGGTGACAATGTAGAAGTTCAATG
TAATGCTGTTGGATGCATTACCAATTTAGCCACAAGGGATGACAATAAACATAAGATTGCTACTTCTGGT
GCTTTAATTCCATTGACTAAGCTAGCTAAATCCAAACATATAAGAGTTCAGAGAAATGCTACAGGTGCAT
TATTAAATATGACACATTCTGAGGAAAATAGAAAAGAATTGGTTAATGCAGGTGCTGTGCCTGTATTGGT
ATCTTTACTGTCGTCCACCGATCCTGATGTTCAGTACTATTGTACTACTGCTTTATCAAATATAGCAGTG
GATGAAGCCAATCGCAAGAAGTTGGCTCAAACTGAGCCAAGATTGGTTTCCAAATTGGTTAGTCTGATGG
ATTCTCCATCTTCAAGGGTAAAATGTCAAGCTACTTTGGCTTTACGAAACCTAGCGTCCGATACAAGCTA
CCAATTAGAAATTGTAAGGGCTGGTGGGTTGCCTCATTTGGTAAAGTTGATTCAAAGTGATTCTATACCA
CTGGTTTTGGCTAGTGTGGCATGCATTAGAAACATTTCTATTCACCCTCTAAATGAAGGTTTAATTGTTG
ATGCAGGTTTCTTAAAACCATTAGTAAGATTGTTGGACTATAAGGATTCAGAAGAAATTCAATGTCACGC
CGTATCTACTTTGAGAAATTTGGCTGCATCATCTGAAAAAAACAGAAAAGAGTTCTTCGAAAGTGGTGCT
GTCGAAAAATGTAAGGAACTGGCTCTAGATTCACCTGTTAGTGTTCAAAGTGAAATTTCCGCATGTTTTG
CTATTTTAGCCCTAGCAGATGTCTCCAAATTGGATCTACTGGAAGCAAATATCTTAGATGCTTTAATCCC
TATGACTTTTTCCCAGAACCAAGAAGTTTCTGGTAATGCTGCTGCTGCTTTGGCAAATCTATGTTCAAGA
GTGAATAATTATACAAAAATTATTGAAGCATGGGATCGTCCGAATGAAGGCATTCGTGGATTTCTGATTA
GATTTTTGAAAAGTGACTATGCTACCTTTGAACACATTGCGCTATGGACAATTTTACAATTGCTAGAAAG
TCATAATGATAAAGTGGAAGATTTGGTTAAAAATGATGACGACATCATTAACGGAGTGAGAAAAATGGCA
GATGTGACCTTTGAGCGTTTACAAAGATCAGGAATTGATGTTAAAAATCCGGGGAGCAACAACAATCCAA
GCTCGAATGATAACAACAGTAATAACAATGACACAGGATCTGAACATCAACCTGTAGAGGATGCAAGTTT
GGAATTGTATAATATTACTCAACAGATTTTACAATTTTTACATCGGATCCCCGGGTTAATTAACAGATCC
GCCTCCTCCGAGGACGTCATCAAGGAGTTCATGCGCTTCAAGGTGCGCATGGAGGGCTCCGTGAACGGCC
ACGAGTTCGAGATCGAGGGCGAGGGCGAGGGCCGCCCCTACGAGGGCACCCAGACCGCCAAGCTGAAGGT
GACCAAGGGCGGCCCCCTGCCCTTCGCCTGGGACATCCTGTCCCCTCAGTTCCAGTACGGCTCCAAGGCC
TACGTGAAGCACCCCGCCGACATCCCCGACTACTTGAAGCTGTCCTTCCCCGAGGGCTTCAAGTGGGGGC
GCGTGATGAACTTCGAGGACGGCGGCGTGGTGACCGTGACCCAGGACTCCTCCCTGCAGGACGGCGAGTT
CATCTACAAGGTGAAGCTGCGCGGCACCAACTTCCCCTCCGACGGCCCCGTAATGCAGAAGAAGACCATG
GGCTGGGAGGCCTCCACCGAGCGGATGTACCCCGAGGACGGCGCCCTGAAGGGCGAGATCAAGATGAGGC
TGAAGCTGAAGGACGGCGGCCACTACGACGCCGAGGTCAAGACCACCTACATGGCCAAGAAGCCCGTGCA
GCTGCCCGGCGCCTACAAGACCGACATCAAGCTGGACATCACCTCCCACAACGAGGACTACACCATCGTG
GAACAGTACGAGCGCGCCGAGGGCCGCCACTCCACCGGCGCCGGATCTTAGGGCGCGCCACTTCTAAATA
AGCGAATTTCTTATGATTTATGATTTTTATTATTAAATAAGTTATAAAAAAAATAAGTGTATACAAATTT
TAAAGTGACTCTTAGGTTTTAAAACGAAAATTCTTATTCTTGAGTAACTCTTTCCTGTAGGTCAGGTTGC
TTTCTCCCCTTTAGTGAGGGTTAATTGCGCGCTTGGCGTAATCATGGTCATAGCTGTTTCCTGTGTGAAA
TTGTTATCCGCTCACAATTCCACACAACATACGAGCCGGAAGCATAAAGTGTAAAGCCTGGGGTGCCTAA
TGAGTGAGCTAACTCACATTAATTGCGTTGCGCTCACTGCCCGCTTTCCAGTCGGGAAACCTGTCGTGCC
AGCTGCATTAATGAATCGGCCAACGCGCGGGGAGAGGCGGTTTGCGTATTGGGCGCTCTTCCGCTTCCTC
GCTCACTGACTCGCTGCGCTCGGTCGTTCGGCTGCGGCGAGCGGTATCAGCTCACTCAAAGGCGGTAATA
CGGTTATCCACAGAATCAGGGGATAACGCAGGAAAGAACATGTGAGCAAAAGGCCAGCAAAAGGCCAGGA
ACCGTAAAAAGGCCGCGTTGCTGGCGTTTTTCCATAGGCTCCGCCCCCCTGACGAGCATCACAAAAATCG
ACGCTCAAGTCAGAGGTGGCGAAACCCGACAGGACTATAAAGATACCAGGCGTTTCCCCCTGGAAGCTCC
CTCGTGCGCTCTCCTGTTCCGACCCTGCCGCTTACCGGATACCTGTCCGCCTTTCTCCCTTCGGGAAGCG
TGGCGCTTTCTCATAGCTCACGCTGTAGGTATCTCAGTTCGGTGTAGGTCGTTCGCTCCAAGCTGGGCTG
TGTGCACGAACCCCCCGTTCAGCCCGACCGCTGCGCCTTATCCGGTAACTATCGTCTTGAGTCCAACCCG
GTAAGACACGACTTATCGCCACTGGCAGCAGCCACTGGTAACAGGATTAGCAGAGCGAGGTATGTAGGCG
GTGCTACAGAGTTCTTGAAGTGGTGGCCTAACTACGGCTACACTAGAAGAACAGTATTTGGTATCTGCGC
TCTGCTGAAGCCAGTTACCTTCGGAAAAAGAGTTGGTAGCTCTTGATCCGGCAAACAAACCACCGCTGGT
AGCGGTGGTTTTTTTGTTTGCAAGCAGCAGATTACGCGCAGAAAAAAAGGATCTCAAGAAGATCCTTTGA
TCTTTTCTACGGGGTCTGACGCTCAGTGGAACGAAAACTCACGTTAAGGGATTTTGGTCATGAGATTATC
AAAAAGGATCTTCACCTAGATCCTTTTAAATTAAAAATGAAGTTTTAAATCAATCTAAAGTATATATGAG
TAAACTTGGTCTGACAGTTACCAATGCTTAATCAGTGAGGCACCTATCTCAGCGATCTGTCTATTTCGTT
CATCCATAGTTGCCTGACTCCCCGTCGTGTAGATAACTACGATACGGGAGGGCTTACCATCTGGCCCCAG
TGCTGCAATGATACCGCGAGACCCACGCTCACCGGCTCCAGATTTATCAGCAATAAACCAGCCAGCCGGA
AGGGCCGAGCGCAGAAGTGGTCCTGCAACTTTATCCGCCTCCATCCAGTCTATTAATTGTTGCCGGGAAG
CTAGAGTAAGTAGTTCGCCAGTTAATAGTTTGCGCAACGTTGTTGCCATTGCTACAGGCATCGTGGTGTC
ACGCTCGTCGTTTGGTATGGCTTCATTCAGCTCCGGTTCCCAACGATCAAGGCGAGTTACATGATCCCCC
ATGTTGTGCAAAAAAGCGGTTAGCTCCTTCGGTCCTCCGATCGTTGTCAGAAGTAAGTTGGCCGCAGTGT
TATCACTCATGGTTATGGCAGCACTGCATAATTCTCTTACTGTCATGCCATCCGTAAGATGCTTTTCTGT
GACTGGTGAGTACTCAACCAAGTCATTCTGAGAATAGTGTATGCGGCGACCGAGTTGCTCTTGCCCGGCG
TCAATACGGGATAATACCGCGCCACATAGCAGAACTTTAAAAGTGCTCATCATTGGAAAACGTTCTTCGG
GGCGAAAACTCTCAAGGATCTTACCGCTGTTGAGATCCAGTTCGATGTAACCCACTCGTGCACCCAACTG
ATCTTCAGCATCTTTTACTTTCACCAGCGTTTCTGGGTGAGCAAAAACAGGAAGGCAAAATGCCGCAAAA
AAGGGAATAAGGGCGACACGGAAATGTTGAATACTCATACTCTTCCTTTTTCAATATTATTGAAGCATTT
ATCAGGGTTATTGTCTCATGAGCGGATACATATTTGAATGTATTTAGAAAAATAAACAAATAGGGGTTCC
GCGCACATTTCCCCGAAAAGTGCCACCTGACGTCTAAGAAACCATTATTATCATGACATTAACCTATAAA
AATAGGCGTATCACGAGGCCCTTTCGTCTCGCGCGTTTCGGTGATGACGGTGAAAACCTCTGACACATGC
AGCTCCCGGAGACGGTCACAGCTTGTCTGTAAGCGGATGCCGGGAGCAGACAAGCCCGTCAGGGCGCGTC
AGCGGGTGTTGGCGGGTGTCGGGGCTGGCTTAACTATGCGGCATCAGAGCAGATTGTACTGAGAGTGCAC
CATATCGACTACGTCGTTAAGGCCGTTTCTGACAGAGTAAAATTCTTGAGGGAACTTTCACCATTATGGG
AAATGGTTCAAGAAGGTATTGACTTAAACTCCATCAAATGGTCAGGTCATTGAGTGTTTTTTATTTGTTG
TATTTTTTTTTTTTTAGAGAAAATCCTCCAATATATAAATTAGGAATCATAGTTTCATGATTTTCTGTTA
CACCTAACTTTTTGTGTGGTGCCCTCCTCCTTGTCAATATTAATGTTAAAGTGCAATTCTTTTTCCTTAT
CACGTTGAGCCATTAGTATCAATTTGCTTACCTGTATTCCTTTACATCCTCCTTTTTCTCCTTCTTGATA
AATGTATGTAGATTGCGTATATAGTTTCGTCTACCCTATGAACATATTCCATTTTGTAATTTCGTGTCGT
TTCTATTATGAATTTCATTTATAAAGTTTATGTACAAATATCATAAAAAAAGAGAATCTTTTTAAGCAAG
GATTTTCTTAACTTCTTCGGCGACAGCATCACCGACTTCGGTGGTACTGTTGGAACCACCTAAATCACCA
GTTCTGATACCTGCATCCAAAACCTTTTTAACTGCATCTTCAATGGCCTTACCTTCTTCAGGCAAGTTCA
ATGACAATTTCAACATCATTGCAGCAGACAAGATAGTGGCGATAGGGTTGACCTTATTCTTTGGCAAATC
TGGAGCAGAACCGTGGCATGGTTCGTACAAACCAAATGCGGTGTTCTTGTCTGGCAAAGAGGCCAAGGAC
GCAGATGGCAACAAACCCAAGGAACCTGGGATAACGGAGGCTTCATCGGAGATGATATCACCAAACATGT
TGCTGGTGATTATAATACCATTTAGGTGGGTTGGGTTCTTAACTAGGATCATGGCGGCAGAATCAATCAA
TTGATGTTGAACCTTCAATGTAGGGAATTCGTTCTTGATGGTTTCCTCCACAGTTTTTCTCCATAATCTT
GAAGAGGCCAAAACATTAGCTTTATCCAAGGACCAAATAGGCAATGGTGGCTCATGTTGTAGGGCCATGA
AAGCGGCCATTCTTGTGATTCTTTGCACTTCTGGAACGGTGTATTGTTCACTATCCCAAGCGACACCATC
ACCATCGTCTTCCTTTCTCTTACCAAAGTAAATACCTCCCACTAATTCTCTGACAACAACGAAGTCAGTA
CCTTTAGCAAATTGTGGCTTGATTGGAGATAAGTCTAAAAGAGAGTCGGATGCAAAGTTACATGGTCTTA
AGTTGGCGTACAATTGAAGTTCTTTACGGATTTTTAGTAAACCTTGTTCAGGTCTAACACTACCGGTACC
CCATTTAGGACCACCCACAGCACCTAACAAAACGGCATCAGCCTTCTTGGAGGCTTCCAGCGCCTCATCT
GGAAGTGGAACACCTGTAGCATCGATAGCAGCACCACCAATTAAATGATTTTCGAAATCGAACTTGACAT
TGGAACGAACATCAGAAATAGCTTTAAGAACCTTAATGGCTTCGGCTGTGATTTCTTGACCAACGTGGTC
ACCTGGCAAAACGACGATCTTCTTAGGGGCAGACATTAGAATGGTATATCCTTGAAATATATATATATAT
ATTGCTGAAATGTAAAAGGTAAGAAAAGTTAGAAAGTAAGACGATTGCTAACCACCTATTGGAAAAAACA
ATAGGTCCTTAAATAATATTGTCAACTTCAAGTATTGTGATGCAAGCATTTAGTCATGAACGCTTCTCTA
TTCTATATGAAAAGCCGGTTCCGGCGCTCTCACCTTTCCTTTTTCTCCCAATTTTTCAGTTGAAAAAGGT
ATATGCGTCAGGCGACCTCTGAAATTAACAAAAAATTTCCAGTCATCGAATTTGATTCTGTGCGATAGCG
CCCCTGTGTGTTCTCGTTATGTTGAGGAAAAAAATAATGGTTGCTAAGAGATTCGAACTCTTGCATCTTA
CGATACCTGAGTATTCCCACAGTTAACTGCGGTCAAGATATTTCTTGAATCAGGCGCCTTAGACCGCTCG
GCCAAACAACCAATTACTTGTTGAGAAATAGAGTATAATTATCCTATAAATATAACGTTTTTGAACACAC
ATGAACAAGGAAGTACAGGACAATTGATTTTGAAGAGAATGTGGATTTTGATGTAATTGTTGGGATTCCA
TTTTTAATAAGGCAATAATATTAGG
